>Addgene plasmid #169400 | pmCellFree_KA1_SARS-COV-2_M | addgene full sequence | sequence record 336863 | Addgene Partial NGS Results
TCCTGCATCTTTTAATCAAATCCCAAGATGTGTATAAACGCGCCGGTATGTACAGGAAGAGGTTTATACT
AAACTGTTACATTGCAAACGTGGTTTCGTGTGCCAAGTGTGAAAACCGATGTTTAATCAAGGCTCTGACG
CATTTCTACAACCACGACTCCAAGTGTGTGGGTGAAGTCATGCATCTTTTAATCAAATCCCAAGATGTGT
ATAAACCACCAAACTGCCAAAAAATGAAAACTGTCGACAAGCTCTGTCCGTTTGCTGGCAACTGCAAGGG
TCTCAATCCTATTTGTAATTATTGAATAATAAAACAATTATAAATGTCAAATTTGTTTTTTATTAACGAT
ACAAACCAAACGCAACAAGAACATTTGTAGTATTATCTATAATTGAAAACGCGTAGTTATAATCGCTGAG
GTAATATTTAAAATCATTTTCAAATGATTCACAGTTAATTTGCGACAATATAATTTTATTTTCACATAAA
CTAGACGCCTTGTCGTCTTCTTCTTCGTATTCCTTCTCTTTTTCATTTTTCTCTTCATAAAAATTAACAT
AGTTATTATCGTATCCATATATGTATCTATCGTATAGAGTAAATTTTTTGTTGTCATAAATATATATGTC
TTTTTTAATGGGGTGTATAGTACCGCTGCGCATAGTTTTTCTGTAATTTACAACAGTGCTATTTTCTGGT
AGTTCTTCGGAGTGTGTTGCTTTAATTATTAAATTTATATAATCAATGAATTTGGGATCGTCGGTTTTGT
ACAATATGTTGCCGGCATAGTACGCAGCTTCTTCTAGTTCAATTACACCATTTTTTAGCAGCACCGGATT
AACATAACTTTCCAAAATGTTGTACGAACCGTTAAACAAAAACAGTTCACCTCCCTTTTCTATACTATTG
TCTGCGAGCAGTTGTTTGTTGTTAAAAATAACAGCCATTGTAATGAGACGCACAAACTAATATCACAAAC
TGGAAATGTCTATCAATATATAGTTGCTGATGGCCGGCCGTAATGAGACGCACAAACTAATATCACAAAC
TGGAAATGTCTATCAATATATAGTTGCTCTAGTTATTAATAGTAATCAATTACGGGGTCATTAGTTCATA
GCCCATATATGGAGTTCCGCGTTACATAACTTACGGTAAATGGCCCGCCTGGCTGACCGCCCAACGACCC
CCGCCCATTGACGTCAATAATGACGTATGTTCCCATAGTAACGCCAATAGGGACTTTCCATTGACGTCAA
TGGGTGGAGTATTTACGGTAAACTGCCCACTTGGCAGTACATCAAGTGTATCATATGCCAAGTACGCCCC
CTATTGACGTCAATGACGGTAAATGGCCCGCCTGGCATTATGCCCAGTACATGACCTTATGGGACTTTCC
TACTTGGCAGTACATCTACGTATTAGTCATCGCTATTACCATGCATGGTCGAGGTGAGCCCCACGTTCTG
CTTCACTCTCCCCATCTCCCCCCCCTCCCCACCCCCAATTTTGTATTTATTTATTTTTTAATTATTTTGT
GCAGCGATGGGGGCGGGGGGGGGGGGGGGGCGCGCGCCGGGGGGGGGGGGGGGGGGSGGGGGGSGGGGSG
GGGSGAGGCGGAGAGGTGCGGCGGCAGCCAATCAGAGCGGCGCGCTCCGAAAGTTTCCTTTTATGGCGAG
GCGGCGGCGGCGGCGGCCCTATAAAAAGCGAAGCGCGCGGCGGGCGGGAGTCGCTGCGCGCTGCCTTCGC
CCCGTGCCCCGCTCCGCCGCCGCCTCGCGCCGCCCGCCCCGGCTCTGACTGACCGCGTTACTCCCACAGG
TGAGCGGGCGGGACGGCCCTTCTCCTTCGGGCTGTAATTAGCGCTTGGTTTAATGACGGCTTGTTTCTTT
TCTGTGGCTGCGTGAAAGCCTTGAGGGGCTCCGGGAGGGCCCTTTGTGCGGGGGGAGCGGCTCGGGGCTG
TCCGCGGGGGGACGGCTGCCTTCGGGGGGGACGGGGCAGGGCGGGGTTCGGCTTCTGGCGTGTGACCGGC
GGCTCTAGAGCCTCTGCTAACCATGTTCATGCCTTCTTCTTTTTCCTACAGCTCCTGGGCAACGTGCTGG
TTATTGTGCTGTCTCATCATTTTGGCAAAGAATTGGATCGGACGTCTAATACGACTCACTATAGGGACAT
CTTAAGTTTATTTTATTTTATTTTATTTTATTTTATTTTATTTTATTTTATTTTATTTTATTTTATTTAA
CCATGACAGTAATGTATAAAGTCTGTAAAGACATTAAACACGTAAGTGAAACCATGGGCACCTCTGGTCA
CCACCATCACCACCATCACCACGGCACAAGCAAGGGCGAGGAGCTGTTCACCGGGGTGGTGCCCATCCTG
GTCGAGTTGGACGGCGACGTAAACGGCCACAAGTTCAGCGTGTCCGGCGAGGGCGAGGGCGATGCCACCT
ACGGCAAGCTGACCCTGAAGTTCATCTGCACCACCGGCAAGCTGCCCGTGCCCTGGCCCACCCTCGTGAC
CACCCTGACCTACGGCGTGCAGTGCTTCAGCCGCTACCCCGACCACATGAAGCAGCACGACTTCTTCAAG
TCCGCCATGCCCGAAGGCTACGTCCAGGAGCGCACCATCTTCTTCAAGGACGACGGCAACTACAAGACCC
GCGCCGAGGTGAAGTTCGAGGGCGACACCCTGGTGAACCGCATCGAGCTGAAGGGCATCGACTTCAAGGA
GGACGGCAACATCCTGGGGCACAAGCTGGAGTACAACTACAACAGCCACAACGTCTATATCATGGCCGAC
AAGCAGAAGAACGGCATCAAGGTGAACTTCAAGATCCGCCACAACATCGAGGACGGCAGCGTGCAGCTCG
CCGACCACTACCAGCAGAACACCCCCATCGGCGACGGCCCCGTGCTGCTGCCCGACAACCACTACCTGAG
CACCCAGTCCGCCCTGAGCAAAGACCCCAACGAGAAGCGCGATCACATGGTCCTGCTGGAGTTCGTGACC
GCCGCCGGGATCACTCTCGGCATGGACGAGCTATACAAGCTGGAGGTGCTCTTCCAGGGTCCGACAAGTT
TGTACAAAAAAGCAGGCTTAATGGCTGATTCTAATGGTACTATTACTGTTGAAGAATTGAAGAAACTGTT
GGAACAATGGAATTTAGTTATCGGTTTTTTGTTCTTGACCTGGATTTGTTTATTGCAATTTGCTTATGCT
AACAGAAACAGATTTTTGTATATCATCAAGCTGATCTTCTTGTGGTTGTTATGGCCAGTTACTTTGGCTT
GTTTTGTTTTAGCTGCTGTTTATAGAATCAACTGGATTACTGGTGGTATTGCTATTGCTATGGCTTGTTT
GGTTGGTTTAATGTGGTTGTCTTATTTTATCGCTTCTTTTAGACTGTTCGCTAGAACTAGATCTATGTGG
TCTTTTAATCCAGAAACAAATATCTTGCTGAACGTTCCATTACATGGTACAATTTTGACAAGACCATTAT
TAGAATCCGAATTGGTTATTGGTGCTGTTATTTTGAGAGGTCATTTGAGAATTGCTGGTCATCATTTAGG
TAGATGTGATATTAAAGACTTGCCAAAAGAAATCACTGTTGCTACATCTAGAACATTATCTTATTACAAG
CTGGGTGCTTCTCAAAGAGTTGCTGGTGATTCTGGTTTTGCTGCTTATTCTAGATATAGAATTGGTAATT
ACAAGCTGAACACAGATCATTCTTCTTCTTCTGATAATATCGCTTTGTTAGTTCAAAACCCAGCTTTCTT
GTACAAAGTGGTGTAAGCGGCCGCCAGCTTTCTAGACCAGTTTAAACATCACCATCACCATCACTAAGTG
ATTAACCTCAGGTGCAGGCTGCCTATCAGAAGGTGGTGGCTGGTGTGGCCAATGCCCTGGCTCACAAATA
CCACTGAGATCGATCTTTTTCCCTCTGCCAAAAATTATGGGGACATCATGAAGCCCCTTGAGCATCTGAC
TTCTGGCTAATAAAGGAAATTTATTTTCATTGCAATAGTGTGTTGGAATTTTTTGTGTCTCTCACTCGGA
AGGACATATGGGAGGGCAAATCATTTAAAACATCAGAATGAGTATTTGGTTTAGAGTTTGGCAACATATG
CCCATATGTAACTAGCATAACCCCTTGGGGCCTCTAAACGGGTCTTGAGGGGTTTTTTGCTGAAAGCATG
CGGAGGAAATTCTCCTTGAAGTTTCCCTGGTGTTCAAAGTAAAGGAGTTTGCACCAGACGCACCTCTGTT
CACTGGTCCGGCGTATTAAAACACGATACATTGTTATTAGTACATTTATTAAGCGCTAGATTCTGTGCGT
TGTTGATTTACAGACAATTGTTGTACGTATTTTAATAATTCATTAAATTTATAATCTTTAGGGTGGTATG
TTAGAGCGAAAATCAAATGATTTTCAGCGTCTTTATATCTGAATTTAAATATTAAATCCTCAATAGATTT
GTAAAATAGGTTTCGATTAGTTTCAAACAAGGGTTGTTTTTCCGAACCGATGGCTGGACTATCTAATGGA
TTTTCGCTCAACGCCACAAAACTTGCCAAATCTTGTAGCAGCAATCTAGCTTTGTCGATATTCGTTTGTG
TTTTGTTTTGTAATAAAGGTTCGACGTCGTTCAAAATATTATGCGCTTTTGTATTTCTTTCATCACTGTC
GTTAGTGTACAATTGACTCGACGTAAACACGTTAAATAGAGCTTGGACATATTTAACATCGGGCGTGTTA
GCTTTATTAGGCCGATTATCGTCGTCGTCCCAACCCTCGTCGTTAGAAGTTGCTTCCGAAGACGATTTTG
CCATAGCCACACGACGCCTATTAATTGTGTCGGCTAACACGTCCGCGATCAAATTTGTAGTTGAGCTTTT
TGGAATTGCGATCGCATAACTTCGTATAGCATACATTATACGAAGTTATAAGCTCGGAACGCTGCGCTCG
GTCGTTCGGCTGCGGCGAGCGGTATCAGCTCACTCAAAGGCGGTAATACGGTTATCCACAGAATCAGGGG
ATAACGCAGGAAAGAACATGTGAGCAAAAGGCCAGCAAAAGGCCAGGAACCGTAAAAAGGCCGCGTTGCT
GGCGTTTTTCCATAGGCTCCGCCCCCTGACGAGCATCACAAAAATCGACGCTCAAGTCAGAGGTGGCGAA
ACCCGACAGGACTATAAAGATACCAGGCGTTTCCCCCTGGAAGCTCCCTCGTGCGCTCTCCTGTTCCGAC
CCTGCCGCTTACCGGATACCTGTCCGCCTTTCTCCCTTCGGGAAGCGTGGCGCTTTCTCATAGCTCACGC
TGTAGGTATCTCAGTTCGGTGTAGGTCGTTCGCTCCAAGCTGGGCTGTGTGCACGAACCCCCCGTTCAGC
CCGACCGCTGCGCCTTATCCGGTAACTATCGTCTTGAGTCCAACCCGGTAAGACACGACTTATCGCCACT
GGCAGCAGCCACTGGTAACAGGATTAGCAGAGCGAGGTATGTAGGCGGTGCTACAGAGTTCTTGAAGTGG
TGGCCTAACTACGGCTACACTAGAAGAACAGTATTTGGTATCTGCGCTCTGCTGAAGCCAGTTACCTTCG
GAAAAAGAGTTGGTAGCTCTTGATCCGGCAAACAAACCACCGCTGGTAGCGGTGGTTTTTTTGTTTGCAA
GCAGCAGATTACGCGCAGAAAAAAAGGATCTCAAGAAGATCCTTTGTTACCAATGCTTAATCAGTGAGGC
ACCTATCTCAGCGATCTGTCTATTTCGTTCATCCATAGTTGCCTGACTCCCCGTCGTGTAGATAACTACG
ATACGGGAGGGCTTACCATCTGGCCCCAGTGCTGCAATGATACCGCGAGACCCACGCTCACCGGCTCCAG
ATTTATCAGCAATAAACCAGCCAGCCGGAAGGGCCGAGCGCAGAAGTGGTCCTGCAACTTTATCCGCCTC
CATCCAGTCTATTAATTGTTGCCGGGAAGCTAGAGTAAGTAGTTCGCCAGTTAATAGTTTGCGCAACGTT
GTTGCCATTGCTACAGGCATCGTGGTGTCACGCTCGTCGTTTGGTATGGCTTCATTCAGCTCCGGTTCCC
AACGATCAAGGCGAGTTACATGATCCCCCATGTTGTGCAAAAAAGCGGTTAGCTCCTTCGGTCCTCCGAT
CGTTGTCAGAAGTAAGTTGGCCGCAGTGTTATCACTCATGGTTATGGCAGCACTGCATAATTCTCTTACT
GTCATGCCATCCGTAAGATGCTTTTCTGTGACTGGTGAGTACTCAACCAAGTCATTCTGAGAATAGTGTA
TGCGGCGACCGAGTTGCTCTTGCCCGGCGTCAATACGGGATAATACCGCGCCACATAGCAGAACTTTAAA
AGTGCTCATCATTGGAAAACGTTCTTCGGGGCGAAAACTCTCAAGGATCTTACCGCTGTTGAGATCCAGT
TCGATGTAACCCACTCGTGCACCCAACTGATCTTCAGCATCTTTTACTTTCACCAGCGTTTCTGGGTGAG
CAAAAACAGGAAGGCAAAATGCCGCAAAAAAGGGAATAAGGGCGACACGGAAATGTTGAATACTCATACT
CTTCCTTTTTCAATATTATTGAAGCATTTATCAGGGTTATTGTCTCATGTCCGCGCGTT
Features (pLannotate 1.2.2; 21 found; start..end, strand, type, name):
      4..39      +  CDS            lef2 (fragment): baculovirus late expression factor 2
    181..1008    +  misc_recomb    baculovirus recombination region (lef2/ORF603): contains ORF603 and part of lef2
   1020..1078    +  misc_recomb    baculovirus recombination region (ORF603) (fragment): contains ORF603 and part of lef2
   1140..1443    +  enhancer       CMV enhancer: human cytomegalovirus immediate early enhancer
   1449..1726    +  promoter       chicken β-actin promoter: No description available
   1727..1862    +  intron         hybrid intron (fragment): hybrid between chicken β-actin (CBA) and minute virus of mice (MMV) introns (Gray et al., 2011)
   1951..2081    +  intron         chimeric intron (fragment): chimera between introns from chicken β-actin and rabbit β-globin
   2147..2165    +  promoter       T7 promoter: promoter for bacteriophage T7 RNA polymerase
   2339..3049    +  CDS            EGFP: EGFP is a basic (constitutively fluorescent) green fluorescent protein published in 1996, derived from Aequorea victoria. It is reported to be a rapidly-maturing weak dimer with moderate acid sensitivity.
   3074..3098    +  protein_bind   attB1: mutant version of attB; recombination site for the Gateway® BP reaction BP Clonase™
   3101..3766    +  CDS            VME1_SARS2: Experimental evidence at protein level: Swiss-Prot protein existence level 1. Component of the viral envelope that plays a central role in virus morphogenesis and assembly via its interactions with other viral proteins (By similarity). Regulates the localization of S protein at cis-Golgi, the place of virus budding (PubMed:33229438). May act by binding cytoplasmic c-terminus of S (PubMed:33229438). From Severe acute respiratory syndrome coronavirus 2 (2019-nCoV) (SARS-CoV-2).
   3768..3792    -  protein_bind   attB2: mutant version of attB; recombination site for the Gateway® BP reaction BP Clonase™
   3827..3844    +  CDS            7xHis (fragment): 6xHis affinity tag
   3856..3924    +  CDS            HBB (fragment): HBB_PONPY - Experimental evidence at transcript level: Swiss-Prot protein existence level 2. Involved in oxygen transport from the lung to the various peripheral tissues. From Pongo pygmaeus (Bornean orangutan).
   3999..4054    +  polyA_signal   β-globin poly(A) signal: rabbit β-globin polyadenylation signal (Gil and Proudfoot, 1987)
   4142..4189    +  terminator     T7 terminator: transcription terminator for bacteriophage T7 RNA polymerase
   4202..4907    +  misc_recomb    baculovirus recombination region (ORF1629): contains part of ORF1629
   4916..4949    +  protein_bind   loxP: Cre-mediated recombination occurs in the 8-bp core sequence (GCATACAT). Cre recombinase
   5117..5704    -  rep_origin     ori: high-copy-number ColE1/pMB1/pBR322/pUC origin of replication
   5717..6577    -  CDS            AmpR: β-lactamase; bla; confers resistance to ampicillin, carbenicillin, and related antibiotics
   6578..6629    -  promoter       AmpR promoter (fragment): bla
