[The description below was written by a language model from this plasmid's Addgene catalogue record and pLannotate feature annotations shown in this document.]
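Description:
pmCellFree_KA1_SARS-COV-2_M is a multi-host expression plasmid built on the pmCellFree_KA1 backbone. It produces the SARS-CoV-2 membrane (M) protein as an N-terminal EGFP fusion, either in cell-free translation systems or in transfected mammalian cells. It is propagated in E. coli through a high-copy ColE1/pUC-type origin and selected with ampicillin via the β-lactamase gene.

The expression cassette stacks two promoter systems. The first is a CAG-type arrangement (CMV enhancer, chicken β-actin promoter and chimeric intron fragments) for transcription in mammalian cells. It is followed by a T7 promoter, which allows in vitro transcription or coupled cell-free expression. Downstream lies the EGFP coding sequence, then the M open reading frame flanked by attB1 and attB2 sites. These sites reflect its insertion by Gateway recombination, which keeps it in frame with the upstream reporter. Transcripts are terminated by a rabbit β-globin polyadenylation signal for the mammalian route and a T7 terminator for the phage polymerase route.

The catalogue lists His and EGFP as N-terminal tags, but the only His-tag fragment annotated in the feature table sits just after attB2. The record does not resolve the position or functional status of the His tag.

The cassette is also flanked by baculovirus recombination regions (lef2/ORF603 and ORF1629), and a loxP site is present. The flanking regions are of the type used to transfer a cassette into a baculovirus genome for insect cell expression, although the record does not describe that use. The fluorescent fusion would suit monitoring expression, solubility or localisation of M, a viral envelope component central to virion assembly. The sequence record is labelled as partial NGS results, so the annotation may not cover the whole plasmid.
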