Addgene plasmid #169400: pmCellFree_KA1_SARS-COV-2_M
Purpose: Cell-free/mammalian expression vector for SARS-COV-2 virus M with N-term eGFP
Depositing lab: Kirill Alexandrov. Depositing organization: Queensland University of Technology.
Backbone
  Vector backbone: pmCellFree_KA1
  Vector type: Cell-free expression vector
Growth in bacteria
  Bacterial resistance: Ampicillin, 100 μg/mL
  Growth temperature: 37°C
  Growth strain: DH5alpha
  Copy number: High Copy
Gene/Insert
  Gene/Insert name: SARS-COV-2 _M
  Species: SARS-Cov2
  Entrez Gene: M (a.k.a. GU280_gp05)
  Promoter: T7- CMV/CAG
  Tag / fusion protein: His and eGFP (N terminal on insert)
  Cloning method: Gateway Cloning
  Sequencing primers: 5′ NA
Terms and licenses: Academic/Nonprofit Terms; Industry Terms: Not Available to Industry
How to cite: pmCellFree_KA1_SARS-COV-2_M was a gift from Kirill Alexandrov (Addgene plasmid # 169400 ; http://n2t.net/addgene:169400 ; RRID:Addgene_169400)
